>Addgene plasmid #235796 | pME_G_0_1_006_5C1SR | addgene full sequence | sequence record 471424 | Addgene NGS Result
GAATGCTTAATGAATTACAACAGTACTGCGACGAGTGGCAGGGCGGGGCGTAATTTGATATCGAGCTCGC
TTGGACTCCTGTTGATAGATCCAGTAATGACCTCAGAACTCCATCTGGATTTGTTCAGAACGCTCGGTTG
CCGCCGGGCGTTTTTTATTGGTGAGAATCCAAGCCTCGAGCTGTCAGACCAAGTTTACTCATATATACTT
TAGATTGATTTAAAACTTCATTTTTAATTTAAAAGGATCTAGGTGAAGATCCTTTTTGATAATCTCATGA
CCAAAATCCCTTAACGTGAGTTTTCGTTCCACTGAGCGTCAGACCCCGTAGAAAAGATCAAAGGATCTTC
TTGAGATCCTTTTTTTCTGCGCGTAATCTGCTGCTTGCAAACAAAAAAACCACCGCTACCAGCGGTGGTT
TGTTTGCCGGATCAAGAGCTACCAACTCTTTTTCCGAAGGTAACTGGCTTCAGCAGAGCGCAGATACCAA
ATACTGTTCTTCTAGTGTAGCCGTAGTTAGGCCACCACTTCAAGAACTCTGTAGCACCGCCTACATACCT
CGCTCTGCTAATCCTGTTACCAGTGGCTGCTGCCAGTGGCGATAAGTCGTGTCTTACCGGGTTGGACTCA
AGACGATAGTTACCGGATAAGGCGCAGCGGTCGGGCTGAACGGGGGGTTCGTGCACACAGCCCAGCTTGG
AGCGAACGACCTACACCGAACTGAGATACCTACAGCGTGAGCTATGAGAAAGCGCCACGCTTCCCGAAGG
GAGAAAGGCGGACAGGTATCCGGTAAGCGGCAGGGTCGGAACAGGAGAGCGCACGAGGGAGCTTCCAGGG
GGAAACGCCTGGTATCTTTATAGTCCTGTCGGGTTTCGCCACCTCTGACTTGAGCGTCGATTTTTGTGAT
GCTCGTCAGGGGGGCGGAGCCTGTGGAAAAACGCCAGCAACGCGGCCTTTTTACGGTTCCTGGCCTTTTG
CTGGCCTTTTGCTCACATGTTCTTTCCTGCGTTATCCCCTGATTCTGTGGATAACCGTATTACCGCCTTT
GAGTGAGCTGATACCGCTCGCCGCAGCCGAACGACCGAGCGCAGCGAGTCAGTGAGCGAGGAAGCCTGCA
TAACGCGAAGTAATCTTTTCGGTTTTAAAGAAAAAGGGCAGGGTGGTGACACCTTGCCCTTTTTTGCCGG
ACTGCAGCGGCCGCTACTAGTCGCGATGAGTGGTCTCACTCCTACTCGAGACGTGTTCGAGACCACTCAT
CGCTCTAGAAGCGGCCGCGAATTCCAGAAATCATCCTTAGCGAAAGCTAAGGATTTTTTTTATCTGAAAT
TCTGCCTCGTGATACGCCTATTTTTATAGGTTAATGTCATGATAATAATGGTTTCTTAGACGTCAGGTGG
CACTCGAGTTGATCGGGCACGTAAGAGGTTCCAACTTTCACCATAATGAAATAAGATCACTACCGGGCGT
ATTTTTTGAGTTATCGAGATTTTCAGGAGCTAAGGAAGCTAAAATGGAGAAAAAAATCACTGGATATACC
ACCGTTGATATATCCCAATGGCATCGTAAAGAACATTTTGAGGCATTTCAGTCAGTTGCTCAATGTACCT
ATAACCAGACCGTTCAGCTGGATATTACGGCCTTTTTAAAGACCGTAAAGAAAAATAAGCACAAGTTTTA
TCCGGCCTTTATTCACATTCTTGCCCGCCTGATGAATGCTCATCCGGAATTTCGTATGGCAATGAAAGAC
GGTGAGCTGGTGATATGGGATAGTGTTCACCCTTGTTACACCGTTTTCCATGAGCAAACTGAAACGTTTT
CATCACTCTGGAGTGAATACCACGACGATTTCCGGCAGTTTCTACACATATATTCGCAAGATGTGGCGTG
TTACGGTGAAAACCTGGCCTATTTCCCTAAAGGGTTTATTGAGAATATGTTTTTCGTATCAGCCAATCCC
TGGGTGAGTTTCACCAGTTTTGATTTAAACGTGGCCAATATGGACAACTTCTTCGCCCCCGTTTTCACCA
TGGGCAAATATTATACGCAAGGCGACAAGGTGCTGATGCCGCTGGCGATTCAGGTTCATCATGCCGTTTG
TGATGGCTTCCATGTCGGCA
Features (pLannotate 1.2.2; 8 found; start..end, strand, type, name):
     74..168     +  terminator     lambda t0 terminator: transcription terminator from phage lambda
    351..939     +  rep_origin     ori: high-copy-number ColE1/pMB1/pBR322/pUC origin of replication
   1134..1191    -  terminator     his operon terminator: This putative transcriptin terminator from the E. coli his operon has a 2-bp deletion introduced during synthesis. Its efficiency has not been determined.
   1192..1211    -  misc_feature   BioBrick suffix: universal suffix for all parts
   1263..1284    -  misc_feature   BioBrick prefix: BioBrick prefix for parts that do not start with "ATG"
   1287..1330    +  terminator     bacterial terminator: putative bacterial transcription terminator
   1416..1513    +  promoter       cat promoter: promoter of the E. coli cat gene encoding chloramphenicol acetyltransferase
   1514..50      +  CDS            cat (across the origin): CAT_ECOLX - Experimental evidence at protein level: Swiss-Prot protein existence level 1. This enzyme is an effector of chloramphenicol resistance in bacteria. From Escherichia coli. This protein is used as a marker in many commonly used cloning vectors, such as pACYC184.
