[The description below was written by a language model from this plasmid's Addgene catalogue record and pLannotate feature annotations shown in this document.]
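Description:
pME_G_0_1_006_5C1SR is a small (about 2.1 kb) synthetic-biology part plasmid from a modular cloning toolkit developed for engineering the chloroplast of Chlamydomonas. It is built on the pME_Cp_UAV_GFP backbone, whose name suggests a universal acceptor vector with a GFP dropout. No GFP feature is annotated in the sequenced plasmid, which would fit replacement of such a cassette by the insert. The plasmid is maintained in E. coli at high copy through a ColE1/pUC-type origin of replication. Selection is with chloramphenicol, conferred by the cat gene (chloramphenicol acetyltransferase) driven by its native cat promoter. This coding sequence spans the numbering origin of the circular map.

The payload is a 19 bp synthetic sequence, "5' Connector 1 Short Reverse", cloned via BsaI sites that were destroyed in the process, as is typical of Golden Gate-style Type IIS assembly. It carries no promoter, coding sequence or reporter of its own. According to the record, it occupies the M1 position and dictates where a unit is placed in the subsequent level 2 (multi-unit) assembly. The "reverse" in the name presumably refers to orientation, although the record does not spell this out. The connector is too short to be annotated, but the space between the BioBrick prefix and suffix remnants is the likely cloning region. That region is flanked by a his operon terminator and a putative bacterial terminator, and a lambda t0 terminator follows the cat gene, which should limit transcriptional read-through into and out of the part region. The plasmid therefore serves as an assembly helper part rather than as an expression construct.
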