Addgene plasmid #235796: pME_G_0_1_006_5C1SR
Purpose: 5' Connector 1 Short Reverse in the M1 position used to dictate position for lvl2 assembly
Depositing lab: Tobias Erb. Depositing organization: Max Planck Institute for Terrestrial Microbiology. Publication: A modular high-throughput approach for advancing synthetic biology in the chloroplast of Chlamydomonas. Inckemann RM, Chotel T, Burgis M, Brinkmann CK, Andreas L, Baumann J, Sharma P, Klose M, Barrett J, Ries F, Paczia N, Glatter T, Mackinder LCM, Willmund F, Erb TJ. Nat Plants. 2025 Nov;11(11):2332-2349. doi: 10.1038/s41477-025-02126-2. Epub 2025 Nov 3. PubMed 41184475.
Backbone
  Vector backbone: pME_Cp_UAV_GFP
  Backbone size w/o insert (bp): 2101
  Vector type: Synthetic Biology
Growth in bacteria
  Bacterial resistance: Chloramphenicol, 25 μg/mL
  Growth temperature: 37°C
  Growth strain: DH5alpha
  Copy number: High Copy
Gene/Insert
  Gene/Insert name: 5' Connector 1 Short Reverse
  Species: Synthetic
  Insert size (bp): 19
  Mutation: none
  Cloning method: Restriction Enzyme; 5′ cloning site BsaI (destroyed during cloning); 3′ cloning site BsaI (destroyed during cloning)
  Sequencing primers: 5′ CGTATCACGAGGCAGAATTTC; 3′ CCTGCATAACGCGAAGTAATC
Terms and licenses: Academic/Nonprofit Terms; Industry Terms: Not Available to Industry
Depositor comments: Please visit https://doi.org/10.1101/2024.05.08.593163 for bioRxiv preprint.
How to cite: pME_G_0_1_006_5C1SR was a gift from Tobias Erb (Addgene plasmid # 235796 ; http://n2t.net/addgene:235796 ; RRID:Addgene_235796)
